>Addgene plasmid #162039 | pET28a-λN-βLac | depositor full sequence | sequence record 314239 | pET28a-λN-βLac sequence 6146 bps
TAATACGACTCACTATAGGGGAATTGTGAGCGGATAACAATTCCCCTCTAGAAATAATTTTGTTTAACTT
TAAGAAGGAGATATACCAATGGGGAATGCAAAAACACGCCGCCGCGAACGTCGCGCAGAGAAACAGGCTC
AATGGAAAGCAGCAAATGGTGCGGGGGCCGGCGCAGGTGCAGGCGCTGGTGCAGGCGCGGGTGCCGGCGC
GGGTGCTCACCCAGAAACGCTGGTGAAAGTAAAAGATGCTGAAGATCAGTTGGGTGCACGAGTGGGTTAC
ATCGAACTGGATCTCAACAGCGGTAAGATCCTTGAGAGTTTTCGCCCCGAAGAACGTTTTCCAATGATGA
GCACTTTTAAAGTTCTGCTATGTGGCGCGGTATTATCCCGTGTTGACGCCGGGCAAGAGCAACTCGGTCG
CCGCATACACTATTCTCAGAATGACTTGGTTGAGTACTCACCAGTCACAGAAAAGCATCTTACGGATGGC
ATGACAGTAAGAGAATTATGCAGTGCTGCCATAACCATGAGTGATAACACTGCGGCCAACTTACTTCTGA
CAACGATCGGAGGACCGAAGGAGCTAACCGCTTTTTTGCACAACATGGGGGATCATGTAACTCGCCTTGA
TCGTTGGGAACCGGAGCTGAATGAAGCCATACCAAACGACGAGCGTGACACCACGATGCCTGCAGCAATG
GCAACAACGTTGCGCAAACTATTAACTGGCGAACTACTTACTCTAGCTTCCCGGCAACAATTAATAGACT
GGATGGAGGCGGATAAAGTTGCAGGACCACTTCTGCGCTCGGCCCTTCCGGCTGGCTGGTTTATTGCTGA
TAAATCTGGAGCCGGTGAGCGTGGGTCTCGCGGTATCATTGCAGCACTGGGGCCAGATGGTAAGCCCTCC
CGTATCGTAGTTATCTACACGACGGGGAGTCAGGCAACTATGGATGAACGAAATAGACAGATCGCTGAGA
TAGGTGCCTCACTGATTAAGCATTGGCACCACCACCACCACCACTGAGATCCGGCTGCTAACAAAGCCCG
AAAGGAAGCTGAGTTGGCTGCTGCCACCGCTGAGCAATAACTAGCATAACCCCTTGGGGCCTCTAAACGG
GTCTTGAGGGGTTTTTTGCTGAAAGGAGGAACTATATCCGGATTGGCGAATGGG
[124 nt withheld, positions 1175-1298]
C
[91 nt withheld, positions 1300-1390]
A
[49 nt withheld, positions 1392-1440]
CCTTTGACGTTGGAGTCCACGTTCTTT
[37 nt withheld, positions 1468-1504]
ACCCTATCTCGGTCTATTCTTTTGATTTATAAGGGATTTTGCCGATTTCGGCCTATTGGTTAAAAAATGA
GCTGATTTAACAAAAATTTAACGCGAATTTTAACAAAATATTAACGTTTACAATTTCAGGTGGCACTTTT
CGGGGAAATGTGCGCGGAACCCCTATTTGTTTATTTTTCTAAATACATTCAAATATGTATCCGCTCATGA
ATTAATTCTTAGAAAAACTCATCGAGCATCAAATGAAACTGCAATTTATTCATATCAGGATTATCAATAC
CATATTTTTGAAAAAGCCGTTTCTGTAATGAAGGAGAAAACTCACCGAGGCAGTTCCATAGGATGGCAAG
ATCCTGGTATCGGTCTGCGATTCCGACTCGTCCAACATCAATACAACCTATTAATTTCCCCTCGTCAAAA
ATAAGGTTATCAAGTGAGAAATCACCATGAGTGACGACTGAATCCGGTGAGAATGGCAAAAGTTTATGCA
TTTCTTTCCAGACTTGTTCAACAGGCCAGCCATTACGCTCGTCATCAAAATCACTCGCATCAACCAAACC
GTTATTCATTCGTGATTGCGCCTGAGCGAGACGAAATACGCGATCGCTGTTAAAAGGACAATTACAAACA
GGAATCGAATGCAACCGGCGCAGGAACACTGCCAGCGCATCAACAATATTTTCACCTGAATCAGGATATT
CTTCTAATACCTGGAATGCTGTTTTCCCGGGGATCGCAGTGGTGAGTAACCATGCATCATCAGGAGTACG
GATAAAATGCTTGATGGTCGGAAGAGGCATAAATTCCGTCAGCCAGTTTAGTCTGACCATCTCATCTGTA
ACATCATTGGCAACGCTACCTTTGCCATGTTTCAGAAACAACTCTGGCGCATCGGGCTTCCCATACAATC
GATAGATTGTCGCACCTGATTGCCCGACATTATCGCGAGCCCATTTATACCCATATAAATCAGCATCCAT
GTTGGAATTTAATCGCGGCCTAGAGCAAGACGTTTCCCGTTGAATATGGCTCATAACACCCCTTGTATTA
CTGTTTATGTAAGCAGACAGTTTTATTGTTCATGACCAAAATCCCTTAACGTGAGTTTTCGTTCCACTGA
GCGTCAGACCCCGTAGAAAAGATCAAAGGATCTTCTTGAGATCCTTTTTTTCTGCGCGTAATCTGCTGCT
TGCAAACAAAAAAACCACCGCTACCAGCGGTGGTTTGTTTGCCGGATCAAGAGCTACCAACTCTTTTTCC
GAAGGTAACTGGCTTCAGCAGAGCGCAGATACCAAATACTGTCCTTCTAGTGTAGCCGTAGTTAGGCCAC
CACTTCAAGAACTCTGTAGCACCGCCTACATACCTCGCTCTGCTAATCCTGTTACCAGTGGCTGCTGCCA
GTGGCGATAAGTCGTGTCTTACCGGGTTGGACTCAAGACGATAGTTACCGGATAAGGCGCAGCGGTCGGG
CTGAACGGGGGGTTCGTGCACACAGCCCAGCTTGGAGCGAACGACCTACACCGAACTGAGATACCTACAG
CGTGAGCTATGAGAAAGCGCCACGCTTCCCGAAGGGAGAAAGGCGGACAGGTATCCGGTAAGCGGCAGGG
TCGGAACAGGAGAGCGCACGAGGGAGCTTCCAGGGGGAAACGCCTGGTATCTTTATAGTCCTGTCGGGTT
TCGCCACCTCTGACTTGAGCGTCGATTTTTGTGATGCTCGTCAGGGGGGCGGAGCCTATGGAAAAACGCC
AGCAACGCGGCCTTTTTACGGTTCCTGGCCTTTTGCTGGCCTTTTGCTCACATGTTCTTTCCTGCGTTAT
CCCCTGATTCTGTGGATAACCGTATTACCGCCTTTGAGTGAGCTGATACCGCTCGCCGCAGCCGAACGAC
CGAGCGCAGCGAGTCAGTGAGCGAGGAAGCGGAAGAGCGCCTGATGCGGTATTTTCTCCTTACGCATCTG
TGCGGTATTTCACACCGCATATATGGTGCACTCTCAGTACAATCTGCTCTGATGCCGCATAGTTAAGCCA
GTATACACTCCGCTATCGCTACGTGACTGGGTCATGGCTGCGCCCCGACACCCGCCAACACCCGCTGACG
CGCCCTGACGGGCTTGTCTGCTCCCGGCATCCGCTTACAGACAAGCTGTGACCGTCTCCGGGAGCTGCAT
GTGTCAGAGGTTTTCACCGTCATCACCGAAACGCGCGAGGCAGCTGCGGTAAAGCTCATCAGCGTGGTCG
TGAAGCGATTCACAGATGTCTGCCTGTTCATCCGCGTCCAGCTCGTTGAGTTTCTCCAGAAGCGTTAATG
TCTGGCTTCTGATAAAGCGGGCCATGTTAAGGGCGGTTTTTTCCTGTTTGGTCACTGATGCCTCCGTGTA
AGGGGGATTTCTGTTCATGGGGGTAATGATACCGATGAAACGAGAGAGGATGCTCACGATACGGGTTACT
GATGATGAACATGCCCGGTTACTGGAACGTTGTGAGGGTAAACAACTGGCGGTATGGATGCGGCGGGACC
AGAGAAAAATCACTCAGGGTCAATGCCAGCGCTTCGTTAATACAGATGTAGGTGTTCCACAGGGTAGCCA
GCAGCATCCTGCGATGCAGATCCGGAACATAATGGTGCAGGGCGCTGACTTCCGCGTTTCCAGACTTTAC
GAAACACGGAAACCGAAGACCATTCATGTTGTTGCTCAGGTCGCAGACGTTTTGCAGCAGCAGTCGCTTC
ACGTTCGCTCGCGTATCGGTGATTCATTCTGCTAACCAGTAAGGCAACCCCGCCAGCCTAGCCGGGTCCT
CAACGACAGGAGCACGATCATGCGCACCCGTGGGGCCGCCATGCCGGCGATAATGGCCTGCTTCTCGCCG
AAACGTTTGGTGGCGGGACCAGTGACGAAGGCTTGAGCGAGGGCGTGCAAGATTCCGAATACCGCAAGCG
ACAGGCCGATCATCGTCGCGCTCCAGCGAAAGCGGTCCTCGCCGAAAATGACCCAGAGCGCTGCCGGCAC
CTGTCCTACGAGTTGCATGATAAAGAAGACAGTCATAAGTGCGGCGACGATAGTCATGCCCCGCGCCCAC
CGGAAGGAGCTGACTGGGTTGAAGGCTCTCAAGGGCATCGGTCGAGATCCCGGTGCCTAATGAGTGAGCT
AACTTACATTAATTGCGTTGCGCTCACTGCCCGCTTTCCAGTCGGGAAACCTGTCGTGCCAGCTGCATTA
ATGAATCGGCCAACGCGCGGGGAGAGGCGGTTTGCGTATTGGGCGCCAGGGTGGTTTTTCTTTTCACCAG
TGAGACGGGCAACAGCTGATTGCCCTTCACCGCCTGGCCCTGAGAGAGTTGCAGCAAGCGGTCCACGCTG
GTTTGCCCCAGCAGGCGAAAATCCTGTTTGATGGTGGTTAACGGCGGGATATAACATGAGCTGTCTTCGG
TATCGTCGTATCCCACTACCGAGATATCCGCACCAACGCGCAGCCCGGACTCGGTAATGGCGCGCATTGC
GCCCAGCGCCATCTGATCGTTGGCAACCAGCATCGCAGTGGGAACGATGCCCTCATTCAGCATTTGCATG
GTTTGTTGAAAACCGGACATGGCACTCCAGTCGCCTTCCCGTTCCGCTATCGGCTGAATTTGATTGCGAG
TGAGATATTTATGCCAGCCAGCCAGACGCAGACGCGCCGAGACAGAACTTAATGGGCCCGCTAACAGCGC
GATTTGCTGGTGACCCAATGCGACCAGATGCTCCACGCCCAGTCGCGTACCGTCTTCATGGGAGAAAATA
ATACTGTTGATGGGTGTCTGGTCAGAGACATCAAGAAATAACGCCGGAACATTAGTGCAGGCAGCTTCCA
CAGCAATGGCATCCTGGTCATCCAGCGGATAGTTAATGATCAGCCCACTGACGCGTTGCGCGAGAAGATT
GTGCACCGCCGCTTTACAGGCTTCGACGCCGCTTCGTTCTACCATCGACACCACCACGCTGGCACCCAGT
TGATCGGCGCGAGATTTAATCGCCGCGACAATTTGCGACGGCGCGTGCAGGGCCAGACTGGAGGTGGCAA
CGCCAATCAGCAACGACTGTTTGCCCGCCAGTTGTTGTGCCACGCGGTTGGGAATGTAATTCAGCTCCGC
CATCGCCGCTTCCACTTTTTCCCGCGTTTTCGCAGAAACGTGGCTGGCCTGGTTCACCACGCGGGAAACG
GTCTGATAAGAGACACCGGCATACTCTGCGACATCGTATAACGTTACTGGTTTCACATTCACCACCCTGA
ATTGACTCTCTTCCGGGCGCTATCATGCCATACCGCGAAAGGTTTTGCGCCATTCGATGGTGTCCGGGAT
CTCGACGCTCTCCCTTATGCGACTCCTGCATTAGGAAGCAGCCCAGTAGTAGGTTGAGGCCGTTGAGCAC
CGCCGCCGCAAGGAATGGTGCATGCAAGGAGATGGCGCCCAACAGTCCCCCGGCCACGGGGCCTGCCACC
ATACCCACGCCGAAACAAGCGCTCATGAGCCCGAAGTGGCGAGCCCGATCTTCCCCATCGGTGATGTCGG
CGATATAGGCGCCAGCAACCGCACCTGTGGCGCCGGTGATGCCGGCCACGATGCGTCCGGCGTAGAGGAT
CGAGATCTCGATCCCGCGAAAT
Features (pLannotate 1.2.2; 20 found; start..end, strand, type, name):
      1..19      +  promoter       T7 promoter: promoter for bacteriophage T7 RNA polymerase
     20..44      +  protein_bind   lac operator: The lac repressor binds to the lac operator to inhibit transcription in E. coli. This inhibition can be relieved by adding lactose or isopropyl-β-D-thiogalactopyranoside (IPTG). lac repressor encoded by lacI
     59..81      +  RBS            RBS: efficient ribosome binding site from bacteriophage T7 gene 10 (Olins and Rangwala, 1989)
     96..157     +  CDS            λ N peptide (fragment): N-terminal RNA-binding domain from the λ bacteriophage antiterminator protein N (Baron-Benhamou et al., 2004)
    219..1006    +  CDS            bla(M) (fragment): β-lactamase lacking the signal sequence; bla(M); allows cytosolic expression of β-lactamase
   1007..1024    +  CDS            9xHis (fragment): 9xHis affinity tag
   1034..1083    +  CDS            SET1 (fragment): solubility-enhancement tag derived from T7 phage gene 10B
   1091..1138    +  terminator     T7 terminator: transcription terminator for bacteriophage T7 RNA polymerase
   1175..1630    +  rep_origin     f1 ori (sequence partly withheld): f1 bacteriophage origin of replication; arrow indicates direction of (+) strand synthesis
   1657..1714    +  promoter       AmpR promoter (fragment): bla
   1723..2538    -  CDS            KanR: aminoglycoside phosphotransferase; aph(3')-Ia; confers resistance to kanamycin in bacteria or G418 (Geneticin®) in eukaryotes
   2660..3248    +  rep_origin     ori: high-copy-number ColE1/pMB1/pBR322/pUC origin of replication
   3434..3576    -  misc_feature   bom: basis of mobility region from pBR322
   3678..3869    -  CDS            rop: Rop protein, which maintains plasmids at low copy number; rop
   3886..4266    +  CDS            YPB1_ECOLX: Protein predicted: Swiss-Prot protein existence level 4. From Escherichia coli.
   4338..4629    -  CDS            TcR (fragment): tetracycline efflux protein; tet; confers resistance to tetracycline
   4644..4665    -  protein_bind   CAP binding site: CAP binding activates transcription in the presence of cAMP. E. coli catabolite activator protein
   4678..5760    -  CDS            lacI: lac repressor; lacI; The lac repressor binds to the lac operator to inhibit transcription in E. coli. This inhibition can be relieved by adding lactose or isopropyl-β-D-thiogalactopyranoside (IPTG).
   5761..5838    -  promoter       lacI promoter: lacI
   5846..6125    -  CDS            TcR (fragment): tetracycline efflux protein; tet; confers resistance to tetracycline
