>Addgene plasmid #162039 | pET28a-λN-βLac | addgene full sequence | sequence record 325526 | Addgene NGS Result
TAATACGACTCACTATAGGGGAATTGTGAGCGGATAACAATTCCCCTCTAGAAATAATTTTGTTTAACTT
TAAGAAGGAGATATACCAATGGGGAATGCAAAAACACGCCGCCGCGAACGTCGCGCAGAGAAACAGGCTC
AATGGAAAGCAGCAAATGGTGCGGGGGCCGGCGCAGGTGCAGGCGCTGGTGCAGGCGCGGGTGCCGGCGC
GGGTGCTCACCCAGAAACGCTGGTGAAAGTAAAAGATGCTGAAGATCAGTTGGGTGCACGAGTGGGTTAC
ATCGAACTGGATCTCAACAGCGGTAAGATCCTTGAGAGTTTTCGCCCCGAAGAACGTTTTCCAATGATGA
GCACTTTTAAAGTTCTGCTATGTGGCGCGGTATTATCCCGTGTTGACGCCGGGCAAGAGCAACTCGGTCG
CCGCATACACTATTCTCAGAATGACTTGGTTGAGTACTCACCAGTCACAGAAAAGCATCTTACGGATGGC
ATGACAGTAAGAGAATTATGCAGTGCTGCCATAACCATGAGTGATAACACTGCGGCCAACTTACTTCTGA
CAACGATCGGAGGACCGAAGGAGCTAACCGCTTTTTTGCACAACATGGGGGATCATGTAACTCGCCTTGA
TCGTTGGGAACCGGAGCTGAATGAAGCCATACCAAACGACGAGCGTGACACCACGATGCCTGCAGCAATG
GCAACAACGTTGCGCAAACTATTAACTGGCGAACTACTTACTCTAGCTTCCCGGCAACAATTAATAGACT
GGATGGAGGCGGATAAAGTTGCAGGACCACTTCTGCGCTCGGCCCTTCCGGCTGGCTGGTTTATTGCTGA
TAAATCTGGAGCCGGTGAGCGTGGGTCTCGCGGTATCATTGCAGCACTGGGGCCAGATGGTAAGCCCTCC
CGTATCGTAGTTATCTACACGACGGGGAGTCAGGCAACTATGGATGAACGAAATAGACAGATCGCTGAGA
TAGGTGCCTCACTGATTAAGCATTGGCACCACCACCACCACCACTGAGATCCGGCTGCTAACAAAGCCCG
AAAGGAAGCTGAGTTGGCTGCTGCCACCGCTGAGCAATAACTAGCATAACCCCTTGGGGCCTCTAAACGG
GTCTTGAGGGGTTTTTTGCTGAAAGGAGGAACTATATCCGGATTGGCGAATGGG
[124 nt withheld, positions 1175-1298]
C
[91 nt withheld, positions 1300-1390]
A
[49 nt withheld, positions 1392-1440]
CCTTTGACGTTGGAGTCCACGTTCTTT
[37 nt withheld, positions 1468-1504]
ACCCTATCTCGGTCTATTCTTTTGATTTATAAGGGATTTTGCCGATTTCGGCCTATTGGTTAAAAAATGA
GCTGATTTAACAAAAATTTAACGCGAATTTTAACAAAATATTAACGCTTACAATTTAGGTGGCACTTTTC
GGGGAAATGTGCGCGGAACCCCTATTTGTTTATTTTTCTAAATACATTCAAATATGTATCCGCTCATGAA
TTAATTCTTAGAAAAACTCATCGAGCATCAAATGAAACTGCAATTTATTCATATCAGGATTATCAATACC
ATATTTTTGAAAAAGCCGTTTCTGTAATGAAGGAGAAAACTCACCGAGGCAGTTCCATAGGATGGCAAGA
TCCTGGTATCGGTCTGCGATTCCGACTCGTCCAACATCAATACAACCTATTAATTTCCCCTCGTCAAAAA
TAAGGTTATCAAGTGAGAAATCACCATGAGTGACGACTGAATCCGGTGAGAATGGCAAAAGTTTATGCAT
TTCTTTCCAGACTTGTTCAACAGGCCAGCCATTACGCTCGTCATCAAAATCACTCGCATCAACCAAACCG
TTATTCATTCGTGATTGCGCCTGAGCGAGACGAAATACGCGATCGCTGTTAAAAGGACAATTACAAACAG
GAATCGAATGCAACCGGCGCAGGAACACTGCCAGCGCATCAACAATATTTTCACCTGAATCAGGATATTC
TTCTAATACCTGGAATGCTGTTTTCCCGGGGATCGCAGTGGTGAGTAACCATGCATCATCAGGAGTACGG
ATAAAATGCTTGATGGTCGGAAGAGGCATAAATTCCGTCAGCCAGTTTAGTCTGACCATCTCATCTGTAA
CATCATTGGCAACGCTACCTTTGCCATGTTTCAGAAACAACTCTGGCGCATCGGGCTTCCCATACAATCG
ATAGATTGTCGCACCTGATTGCCCGACATTATCGCGAGCCCATTTATACCCATATAAATCAGCATCCATG
TTGGAATTTAATCGCGGCCTAGAGCAAGACGTTTCCCGTTGAATATGGCTCATAACACCCCTTGTATTAC
TGTTTATGTAAGCAGACAGTTTTATTGTTCATGACCAAAATCCCTTAACGTGAGTTTTCGTTCCACTGAG
CGTCAGACCCCGTAGAAAAGATCAAAGGATCTTCTTGAGATCCTTTTTTTCTGCGCGTAATCTGCTGCTT
GCAAACAAAAAAACCACCGCTACCAGCGGTGGTTTGTTTGCCGGATCAAGAGCTACCAACTCTTTTTCCG
AAGGTAACTGGCTTCAGCAGAGCGCAGATACCAAATACTGTCCTTCTAGTGTAGCCGTAGTTAGGCCACC
ACTTCAAGAACTCTGTAGCACCGCCTACATACCTCGCTCTGCTAATCCTGTTACCAGTGGCTGCTGCCAG
TGGCGATAAGTCGTGTCTTACCGGGTTGGACTCAAGACGATAGTTACCGGATAAGGCGCAGCGGTCGGGC
TGAACGGGGGGTTCGTGCACACAGCCCAGCTTGGAGCGAACGACCTACACCGAACTGAGATACCTACAGC
GTGAGCTATGAGAAAGCGCCACGCTTCCCGAAGGGAGAAAGGCGGACAGGTATCCGGTAAGCGGCAGGGT
CGGAACAGGAGAGCGCACGAGGGAGCTTCCAGGGGGAAACGCCTGGTATCTTTATAGTCCTGTCGGGTTT
CGCCACCTCTGACTTGAGCGTCGATTTTTGTGATGCTCGTCAGGGGGGCGGAGCCTATGGAAAAACGCCA
GCAACGCGGCCTTTTTACGGTTCCTGGCCTTTTGCTGGCCTTTTGCTCACATGTTCTTTCCTGCGTTATC
CCCTGATTCTGTGGATAACCGTATTACCGCCTTTGAGTGAGCTGATACCGCTCGCCGCAGCCGAACGACC
GAGCGCAGCGAGTCAGTGAGCGAGGAAGCGGAAGAGCGCCTGATGCGGTATTTTCTCCTTACGCATCTGT
GCGGTATTTCACACCGCAATGGTGCACTCTCAGTACAATCTGCTCTGATGCCGCATAGTTAAGCCAGTAT
ACACTCCGCTATCGCTACGTGACTGGGTCATGGCTGCGCCCCGACACCCGCCAACACCCGCTGACGCGCC
CTGACGGGCTTGTCTGCTCCCGGCATCCGCTTACAGACAAGCTGTGACCGTCTCCGGGAGCTGCATGTGT
CAGAGGTTTTCACCGTCATCACCGAAACGCGCGAGGCAGCTGCGGTAAAGCTCATCAGCGTGGTCGTGAA
GCGATTCACAGATGTCTGCCTGTTCATCCGCGTCCAGCTCGTTGAGTTTCTCCAGAAGCGTTAATGTCTG
GCTTCTGATAAAGCGGGCCATGTTAAGGGCGGTTTTTTCCTGTTTGGTCACTGATGCCTCCGTGTAAGGG
GGATTTCTGTTCATGGGGGTAATGATACCGATGAAACGAGAGAGGATGCTCACGATACGGGTTACTGATG
ATGAACATGCCCGGTTACTGGAACGTTGTGAGGGTAAACAACTGGCGGTATGGATGCGGCGGGACCAGAG
AAAAATCACTCAGGGTCAATGCCAGCGCTTCGTTAATACAGATGTAGGTGTTCCACAGGGTAGCCAGCAG
CATCCTGCGATGCAGATCCGGAACATAATGGTGCAGGGCGCTGACTTCCGCGTTTCCAGACTTTACGAAA
CACGGAAACCGAAGACCATTCATGTTGTTGCTCAGGTCGCAGACGTTTTGCAGCAGCAGTCGCTTCACGT
TCGCTCGCGTATCGGTGATTCATTCTGCTAACCAGTAAGGCAACCCCGCCAGCCTAGCCGGGTCCTCAAC
GACAGGAGCACGATCATGCGCACCCGTGGGGCCGCCATGCCGGCGATAATGGCCTGCTTCTCGCCGAAAC
GTTTGGTGGCGGGACCAGTGACGAAGGCTTGAGCGAGGGCGTGCAAGATTCCGAATACCGCAAGCGACAG
GCCGATCATCGTCGCGCTCCAGCGAAAGCGGTCCTCGCCGAAAATGACCCAGAGCGCTGCCGGCACCTGT
CCTACGAGTTGCATGATAAAGAAGACAGTCATAAGTGCGGCGACGATAGTCATGCCCCGCGCCCACCGGA
AGGAGCTGACTGGGTTGAAGGCTCTCAAGGGCATCGGTCGAGATCCCGGTGCCTAATGAGTGAGCTAACT
TACATTAATTGCGTTGCGCTCACTGCCCGCTTTCCAGTCGGGAAACCTGTCGTGCCAGCTGCATTAATGA
ATCGGCCAACGCGCGGGGAGAGGCGGTTTGCGTATTGGGCGCCAGGGTGGTTTTTCTTTTCACCAGTGAG
ACGGGCAACAGCTGATTGCCCTTCACCGCCTGGCCCTGAGAGAGTTGCAGCAAGCGGTCCACGCTGGTTT
GCCCCAGCAGGCGAAAATCCTGTTTGATGGTGGTTAACGGCGGGATATAACATGAGCTGTCTTCGGTATC
GTCGTATCCCACTACCGAGATATCCGCACCAACGCGCAGCCCGGACTCGGTAATGGCGCGCATTGCGCCC
AGCGCCATCTGATCGTTGGCAACCAGCATCGCAGTGGGAACGATGCCCTCATTCAGCATTTGCATGGTTT
GTTGAAAACCGGACATGGCACTCCAGTCGCCTTCCCGTTCCGCTATCGGCTGAATTTGATTGCGAGTGAG
ATATTTATGCCAGCCAGCCAGACGCAGACGCGCCGAGACAGAACTTAATGGGCCCGCTAACAGCGCGATT
TGCTGGTGACCCAATGCGACCAGATGCTCCACGCCCAGTCGCGTACCGTCTTCATGGGAGAAAATAATAC
TGTTGATGGGTGTCTGGTCAGAGACATCAAGAAATAACGCCGGAACATTAGTGCAGGCAGCTTCCACAGC
AATGGCATCCTGGTCATCCAGCGGATAGTTAATGATCAGCCCACTGACGCGTTGCGCGAGAAGATTGTGC
ACCGCCGCTTTACAGGCTTCGACGCCGCTTCGTTCTACCATCGACACCACCACGCTGGCACCCAGTTGAT
CGGCGCGAGATTTAATCGCCGCGACAATTTGCGACGGCGCGTGCAGGGCCAGACTGGAGGTGGCAACGCC
AATCAGCAACGACTGTTTGCCCGCCAGTTGTTGTGCCACGCGGTTGGGAATGTAATTCAGCTCCGCCATC
GCCGCTTCCACTTTTTCCCGCGTTTTCGCAGAAACGTGGCTGGCCTGGTTCACCACGCGGGAAACGGTCT
GATAAGAGACACCGGCATACTCTGCGACATCGTATAACGTTACTGGTTTCACATTCACCACCCTGAATTG
ACTCTCTTCCGGGCGCTATCATGCCATACCGCGAAAGGTTTTGCGCCATTCGATGGTGTCCGGGATCTCG
ACGCTCTCCCTTATGCGACTCCTGCATTAGGAAGCAGCCCAGTAGTAGGTTGAGGCCGTTGAGCACCGCC
GCCGCAAGGAATGGTGCATGCAAGGAGATGGCGCCCAACAGTCCCCCGGCCACGGGGCCTGCCACCATAC
CCACGCCGAAACAAGCGCTCATGAGCCCGAAGTGGCGAGCCCGATCTTCCCCATCGGTGATGTCGGCGAT
ATAGGCGCCAGCAACCGCACCTGTGGCGCCGGTGATGCCGGCCACGATGCGTCCGGCGTAGAGGATCGAG
ATCTCGATCCCGCGAAAT
Features (pLannotate 1.2.2; 20 found; start..end, strand, type, name):
      1..19      +  promoter       T7 promoter: promoter for bacteriophage T7 RNA polymerase
     20..44      +  protein_bind   lac operator: The lac repressor binds to the lac operator to inhibit transcription in E. coli. This inhibition can be relieved by adding lactose or isopropyl-β-D-thiogalactopyranoside (IPTG). lac repressor encoded by lacI
     59..81      +  RBS            RBS: efficient ribosome binding site from bacteriophage T7 gene 10 (Olins and Rangwala, 1989)
     96..157     +  CDS            λ N peptide (fragment): N-terminal RNA-binding domain from the λ bacteriophage antiterminator protein N (Baron-Benhamou et al., 2004)
    219..1006    +  CDS            bla(M) (fragment): β-lactamase lacking the signal sequence; bla(M); allows cytosolic expression of β-lactamase
   1007..1024    +  CDS            9xHis (fragment): 9xHis affinity tag
   1034..1083    +  CDS            SET1 (fragment): solubility-enhancement tag derived from T7 phage gene 10B
   1091..1138    +  terminator     T7 terminator: transcription terminator for bacteriophage T7 RNA polymerase
   1175..1603    +  rep_origin     f1 ori (sequence partly withheld): f1 bacteriophage origin of replication; arrow indicates direction of (+) strand synthesis
   1656..1713    +  promoter       AmpR promoter (fragment): bla
   1722..2537    -  CDS            KanR: aminoglycoside phosphotransferase; aph(3')-Ia; confers resistance to kanamycin in bacteria or G418 (Geneticin®) in eukaryotes
   2659..3247    +  rep_origin     ori: high-copy-number ColE1/pMB1/pBR322/pUC origin of replication
   3433..3572    -  misc_feature   bom: basis of mobility region from pBR322
   3674..3865    -  CDS            rop: Rop protein, which maintains plasmids at low copy number; rop
   3882..4262    +  CDS            YPB1_ECOLX: Protein predicted: Swiss-Prot protein existence level 4. From Escherichia coli.
   4334..4625    -  CDS            TcR (fragment): tetracycline efflux protein; tet; confers resistance to tetracycline
   4640..4661    -  protein_bind   CAP binding site: CAP binding activates transcription in the presence of cAMP. E. coli catabolite activator protein
   4674..5756    -  CDS            lacI: lac repressor; lacI; The lac repressor binds to the lac operator to inhibit transcription in E. coli. This inhibition can be relieved by adding lactose or isopropyl-β-D-thiogalactopyranoside (IPTG).
   5757..5834    -  promoter       lacI promoter: lacI
   5842..6121    -  CDS            TcR (fragment): tetracycline efflux protein; tet; confers resistance to tetracycline
