[The description below was written by a language model from this plasmid's Addgene catalogue record and pLannotate feature annotations shown in this document.]
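Description:
pET28a-λN-βLac is a bacterial expression plasmid of about 6.1 kb, built on the pET28a backbone, that produces a synthetic fusion of the λN peptide and β-lactamase in E. coli. It replicates from a ColE1/pBR322-type origin. The adjacent rop gene and bom region keep it at low copy number, as the record states. Selection is by kanamycin through the aph(3')-Ia KanR gene, so the β-lactamase in the insert is a payload rather than the selection marker. An f1 origin is also present, along with short tetracycline-resistance fragments that are backbone remnants picked up by the annotation software.

The 939 bp insert sits downstream of a T7 promoter, a lac operator and the T7 gene 10 ribosome binding site, and it ends at the T7 terminator. A plasmid-borne lacI gene supplies repressor, so transcription stays off until IPTG is added in a host that provides T7 RNA polymerase, such as BL21. The coding region begins with the N-terminal RNA-binding domain of the λ phage antiterminator protein N. After an unannotated gap, presumably a linker, comes β-lactamase without its native signal sequence, so the enzyme remains in the cytosol instead of being exported. A C-terminal 6xHis tag follows for affinity purification; the annotation tool labels it as a partial 9xHis match. The short "SET1" hit after the tag is probably vector sequence rather than part of the expressed protein.

The associated publication describes a low-cost biosensor for testing mRNA integrity. This suggests the purified protein acts as an RNA-binding enzymatic reporter, although the record does not describe the assay. The depositor and sequencing-derived records differ by only a few bases and carry the same features.
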