Addgene plasmid #162039: pET28a-λN-βLac
Purpose: Expresion of the fusion protein of the λN domain of the λ phage and ampR gene (encoding the enzyme β-lactamase without the native signal sequence)
Depositing lab: Karen Polizzi. Depositing organization: Imperial College London. Publication: Low-cost and user-friendly biosensor to test the integrity of mRNA molecules suitable for field applications. Moya Ramirez I, Kontoravdi C, Polizzi KM. Biosens Bioelectron. 2019 Jul 15;137:199-206. doi: 10.1016/j.bios.2019.05.008. Epub 2019 May 7. PubMed 31100599.
Backbone
  Vector backbone: pET28a
  Backbone size w/o insert (bp): 5207
  Total vector size (bp): 6146
  Vector type: Bacterial Expression
Growth in bacteria
  Bacterial resistance: Kanamycin, 50 μg/mL
  Growth temperature: 37°C
  Growth strain: DH5alpha
  Growth instructions: Grow in BL21 for protein expression at 25ºC after induction with IPTG
  Copy number: Low Copy
Gene/Insert
  Gene/Insert name: λN domain of the λ phage and a β-lactamase fusion protein (alt name: λN-βLac)
  Species: Synthetic
  Insert size (bp): 939
  Promoter: T7
  Tag / fusion protein: 6xHis tag (C terminal on insert)
  Cloning method: Gibson Cloning
  Sequencing primers: 5′ ggtgatgtcggcgatatagg; 3′ gctagttattgctcagcgg
Terms and licenses: Academic/Nonprofit Terms; Industry Terms: Not Available to Industry
How to cite: pET28a-λN-βLac was a gift from Karen Polizzi (Addgene plasmid # 162039 ; http://n2t.net/addgene:162039 ; RRID:Addgene_162039)
